>Addgene plasmid | pDEST-HemmarG2 Sequencing Result | analyzer sequence | sequence record 215065
GATACATATTTGAATGTATTTAGAAAAATAAACAAATAGGGGTTCCGCGCACATTTCCCCGAAAAGTGCC
ACCTGACGTCTAAGAAACCATTATTATCATGACATTAACCTATAAAAATAGGCGTATCACGAGGCCCTTT
CGTCTCGCGCGTTTCGGTGATGACGGTGAAAACCTCTGACACATGCAGCTCCCGGAGACGGTCACAGCTT
GTCTGTAAGCGGATGCCGGGAGCAGACAAGCCCGTCAGGGCGCGTCAGCGGGTGTTGGCGGGTGTCGGGG
CTGGCTTAACTATGCGGCATCAGAGCAGATTGTACTGAGAGTGCACCATTCGACATGCCCGCCGTGACCG
TCGAGAACCCGCTGACGCTGCCCCGCGTATCCGCACCCGCCGACGCCGTCGCACGTCCCGTGCTCACCGT
GACCACCGCGCCCAGCGGTTTCGAGGGCGAGGGCTTCCCGGTGCGCCGCGCGTTCGCCGGGATCAACTAC
CGCCACCTCGACCCGTTCATCATGATGGACCAGATGGGTGAGGTGGAGTACGCGCCCGGGGAGCCCAAGG
GCACGCCCTGGCACCCGCACCGCGGCTTCGAGACCGTGACCTACATCGTCGATATGCGGTGTGAAATACC
GCACCGAATCGCGCGGAACTAACGACAGTCGCTCCAAGGTCGTCGAACAAAAGGTGAATGTGTTGCGGAG
AGCGGGTGGGAGACAGCGAAAGAGCAACTACGAAACGTGGTGTGGTGGAGGTGAATTATGAAGAGGGCGC
GCGATTTGAAAAGTATGTATATAAAAAATATATCCCGGTGTTTTATGTAGCGATAAACGAGTTTTTGATG
TAAGGTATGCAGGTGTGTAAGTCTTTTGGTTAGAAGACAAATCCAAAGTCTACTTGTGGGGATGTTCGAA
GGGGAAATACTTGTATTCTATAGGTCATATCTTGTTTTTATTGGCACAAATATAATTACATTAGCTTTTT
GAGGGGGCAATAAACAGTAAACACGATGGTAATAATGGTAAAAAAAAAAAACAAGCAGTTATTTCGGATA
TATGTCGGCTACTCCTTGCGTCGGGCCCGAAGTCTTAGAGCCAGATATGCGAGCACCCGGAAGCTCACGA
TGAGAATGGCCAGACCATGATGAAATAACATAAGGTGGTCCCGTCGGCAAGAGACATCCACTTAACGTAT
GCTTGCAATAAGTGCGAGTGAAAGGAATAGTATTCTGAGTGTCGTATTGAGTCTGAGTGAGACAGCGATA
TGATTGTTGATTAACCCTTAGCATGTCCGTGGGGTTTGAATTAACTCATAATATTAATTAGACGAAATTA
TTTTTAAAGTTTTATTTTTAATAATTTGCGAGTACGCAAAGCTTCCTAGGTCAAGACCGACCTGTCCGGT
GCCCTGAATGAACTGCAAGACGAGGCAGCGCGGCTATCGTGGCTGGCCACGACGGGCGTTCCTTGCGCAG
CTGTGCTCGACGTTGTCACTGAAGCGGGAAGGGACTGGCTGCTATTGGGCGAAGTGCCGGGGCAGGATCT
CCTGTCATCTCACCTTGCTCCTGCCGAGAAAGTATCCATCATGGCTGATGCAATGCGGCGGCTGCATACG
CTTGATCCGGCTACCTGCCCATTCGACCACCAAGCGAAACATCGCATCGAGCGAGCACGTACTCGGATGG
AAGCCGGTCTTGTCGATCAGGATGATCTGGACGAAGAGCATCAGGGGCTCGCGCCAGCCGAACTGTTCGC
CAAGCTTGGCTGCATCACGTAATAAGTGTGCGTTGAATTTATTCGCAAAAACATTGCATATTTTCGGCAA
AGTAAAATTTTGTTGCATACCTTATCAAAAAATAAGTGCTGCATACTTTTTAGAGAAACCAAATAATTTT
TTATTGCATACCCGTTTTTAATAAAATACATTGCATACCCTCTTTTAATAAAAAATATTGCATACTTTGA
CGAAACAAATTTTCGTTGCATACCCAATAAAAGATTATTATATTGCATACCCGTTTTTAATAAAATACAT
TGCATACCCTCTTTTAATAAAAAATATTGCATACGTTGACGAAACAAATTTTCGTTGCATACCCAATAAA
AGATTATTATATTGCATACCTTTTCTTGCCATACCATTTAGCCGATCAATTCTAGTATGTATGTAAGTTA
ATAAAACCCATTTTTGCGGAAAGTAGATAAAAAAAACATTTTTTTTTTTTACTGCACTGGATATCATTGA
ACTTATCTGATCAGTTTTAAATTTACTTCGATCCAAGGGTATTTGATGTACCAGGTTCTTTCGATTACCT
CTCACTCAAAATGACATTCCACTCAAAGTCAGCGCTGTTTGCCTCCTTCTCTGTCCACAGAAATATCGCC
GTCTCTTTCGCCGCTGCGTCCGCTATCTCTTTCGCCACCGTTTGTAGCGTTACGTAGCGTCAATGTCCGC
CTTCAGTTGCATTTTGTCAGCGGTTTCGTGACGAAGCTCCAAGCGGTTTACGCCATCAATTAAACACAAA
GTGCTGTGCCAAAACTCCTCTCGCTTCTTATTTTTGTTTGTTTTTTGAGTGATTGGGGTGGTGATTGGTT
TTGGGTGGGTAAGCAGGGGAAAGTGTGAAAAATCCCGGCAATGGGCCAAGAGGATCAGGAGCTATTAATT
CGCGGAGGCAGCAAACACCCATCTGCCGAGCATCTGAACAATGTGAGTAGTACATGTGCATACATCTTAA
GTTCACTTGATCTATAGGAACTGCGATTGCAACATCAAATTGTCTGCGGCGTGAGAACTGCGACCCACAA
AAATCCCAAACCGCAATTGCACAAACAAATAGTGACACGAAACAGATTATTCTGGTAGCTGTTCTCGCTA
TATAAGACAATTTTTGAGATCATATCATGATCAAGACATCTAAAGGCATTCATTTTCGACTATATTCTTT
TTTACAAAAAATATAACAACCAGATATTTTAAGCTGATCCTAGATGCACAAAAAATAAATAAAAGTATAA
ACCTACTTCGTAGGATACTTCGGGGTACTTTTTGTTCGGGGTTAGATGAGCATAACGCTTGTAGTTGATA
TTTGAGATCCCCTATCATTGCAGGGTGACAGCGGAGCGGCTTCGCAGAGCTGCATTAACCAGGGCTTCGG
GCAGGCCAAAAACTACGGCACGCTCCGGCCACCCAGTCCGCCGGAGGACTCCGGTTCAGGGAGCGGCCAA
CTAGCCGAGAACCTCACCTATGCCTGGCACAATATGGACATCTTTGGGGCGGTCAATCAGCCGGGCTCCG
GATGGCGGCAGCTGGTCAACCGGACACGCGGACTATTCTGCAACGAGCGACACATACCGGCGCCCAGGAA
ACATTTGCTCAAGAACGGTGAGTTTCTATTCGCAGTCGGCTGATCTGTGTGAAATCTTAATAAAGGGTCC
AATTACCAATTTGAAACTCAGTTTGCGGCGTGGCCTATCCGGGCGAACTTTTGGCCGTGATGGGCAGTTC
CGGTGCCGGAAAGACGACCCTGCTGAATGCCCTTGCCTTTCGATCGCCGCAGGGCATCCAAGTATCGCCA
TCCGGGATGCGACTGCTCAATGGCCAACCTGTGGACGCCAAGGAGATGCAGGCCAGGTGCGCCTATGTCC
AGCAGGATGACCTCTTTATCGGCTCCCTAACGGCCAGGGAACACCTGATTTTCCAAGCCATGGTGCGGAT
GCCACGACATCTGACCTATCGGCAGCGAGTGGCCCGCGTGGATCAGGTGATCCAGGAGCTTTCGCTCAGC
AAATGTCAGCACACGATCATCGGTGTGCCCGGCAGGGTGAAAGGTCTGTCCGGCGGAGAAAGGAAGCGTC
TGGCATTCGCCTCCGAGGCTCTAACCGATCCGCCGCTTCTGATCTGCGATGAGCCCACCTCCGGACTGGA
CTCCTTTACCGCCCACAGCGTCGTCCAGGTGCTGAAGAAGCTGTCGCAGAAGGGCAAGACCGTCATCCTG
ACCATTCATCAGCCGTCTTCCGAGCTGTTTGAGCTCTTTGACAAGATCCTTCTGATGGCCGAGGGCAGGG
TAGCTTTCTTGGGCACTCCCAGCGAAGCCGTCGACTTCTTTTCCTAGTGAGTTCGATGTGTTTATTAAGG
GTATCTAGTATTACATAACATCTCAACTCCTATCCAGCGTGGGTGCCCAGTGTCCTACCAACTACAATCC
GGCGGACTTTTACGTACAGGTGTTGGCCGTTGTGCCCGGACGGGAGATCGAGTCCCGTGATCGGATCGCC
AAGATATGCGACAATTTTGCCATTAGCAAAGTAGCCCGGGATATGGAGCAGTTGTTGGCCACCAAAAATC
TGGAGAAGCCACTGGAGCAGCCGGAGAATGGGTACACCTACAAGGCCACCTGGTTCATGCAGTTCCGGGC
GGTCCTGTGGCGATCCTGGCTGTCGGTGCTCAAGGAACCACTCCTCGTAAAAGTGCGACTTATTCAGACA
ACGGTGAGTGGTTCCAGTGGAAACAAATGATATAACGCTTACAATTCTTGGAAACAAATTCGCTAGATTT
TAGATAGAATTGCCTGATTCCACACCCTTCTTAGTTTTTTTCAATGAGATGTATAGTTTATAGTTTTGCA
GAAGATAAATAAATTTCATTTAACTCGCGAATATTAATGAGATGCGAGTAACATTTTAATTTGCAGATGG
TTGCCATCTTGATTGGCCTCATCTTTTTGGGCCAACAACTCACGCAAGTGGGTGTGATGAATATCAACGG
AGCCATCTTCCTCTTCCTGACCAACATGACCTTTCAAAACGTCTTTGCCACGATAAATGTAAGTCATGTT
TAGAATACATTTGCATTTCAATAATTTACTAACTTTCTAATGAATCGATTCGATTTAGGTGTTCACCTCA
GAGCTGCCAGTTTTTATGAGGGAGGCCCGAAGTCGACTTTATCGCTGTGACACATACTTTCTGGGCAAAA
CGATTGCCGAATTGCCGCTTTTTCTCACAGTGCCACTGGTCTTCACGGCGATTGCCTATCCGATGATCGG
ACTGCGGGCCGGAGTGCTGCACTTCTTCAACTGCCTGGCGCTGGTCACTCTGGTGGCCAATGTGTCAACG
TCCTTCGGATATCTAATATCCTGCGCCAGCTCCTCGACCTCGATGGCGCTGTCTGTGGGTCCGCCGGTTA
TCATACCATTCCTGCTCTTTGGCGGCTTCTTCTTGAACTCGGGCTCGGTGCCAGTATACCTCAAATGGTT
GTCGTACCTCTCATGGTTCCGTTACGCCAACGAGGGTCTGCTGATTAACCAATGGGCGGACGTGGAGCCG
GGCGAAATTAGCTGCACATCGTCGAACACCACGTGCCCCAGTTCGGGCAAGGTCATCCTGGAGACGCTTA
ACTTCTCCGCCGCCGATCTGCCGCTGGACTACGTGGGTCTGGCCATTCTCATCGTGAGCTTCCGGGTGCT
CGCATATCTGGCTCTAAGACTTCGGGCCCGACGCAAGGAGTAGCCGACATATATCCGAAATAACTGCTTG
TTTTTTTTTTTTACCATTATTACCATCGTGTTTACTGTTTATTGCCCCCTCAAAAAGCTAATGTAATTAT
ATTTGTGCCAATAAAAACAAGATATGACCTATAGAATACAAGTATTTCCCCTTCGAACATCCCCACAAGT
AGACTTTGGATTTGTCTTCTAACCAAAAGACTTACACACCTGCATACCTTACATCAAAAACTCGTTTATC
GCTACATAAAACACCGGGATATATTTTTTATATACATACTTTTCAAATCGCGCGCCCTCTTCATAATTCA
CCTCCACCACACCACGTTTCGTAGTTGCTCTTTCGCTGTCTCCCACCCGCTCTCCGCAACACATTCACCT
TTTGTTCGACGACCTTGGAGCGACTGTCGTTAGTTCCGCGCGATTCGGTTCGCTCAAATGGTTCCGAGTG
GTTCATTTCGTCTCAATAGAAATTAGTAATAAATATTTGTATGTACAATTTATTTGCTCCAATATATTTG
TATATATTTCCCTCACAGCTATATTTATTCTAATTTAATATTATGACTTTTTAAGGTAATTTTTTGTGAC
CTGTTCGGAGTGATTAGCGTTACAATTTGAACTGAAAGTGACATCCAGTGTTTGTTCCTTGTGTAGATGC
ATCTCAAAAAAATGGTGGGCATAATAGTGTTGTTTATATATATCAAAAATAACAACTATAATAATAAGAA
TACATTTAATTTAGAAAATGCTTGGATTTCACTGGAACTAGAATTAATTCGGCTGCTGCTCTAAACGACG
CATTTCGTACTCCAAAGTACGAATTTTTTCCCTCAAGCTCTTATTTTCATTAAACAATGAACAGGACCTA
ACGCACAGTCACGTTATTGTTTACATAAATGATTTTTTTTACTATTCAAACTTACTCTGTTTGTGTACTC
CCACTGGTATAGCCTTCTTTTATCTTTTCTGGTTCAGGCTCTATCACTTTACTAGGTACGGCATCTGCGT
TGAGTCGCCTCCTTTTAAATGTCTGACCTTTTGCAGGTGCAGCCTTCCACTGCGAATCATTAAAGTGGGT
ATCACAAATTTGGGAGTTTTCACCAAGGCTGCACCCAAGGCTCTGCTCCCACAATTTTCTCTTAATAGCA
CACTTCGGCACGTGAATTAATTTTACTCCAGTCACAGCTTTGCAGCAAAATTTGCAATATTTCATTTTTT
TTTATTCCACGTAAGGGTTAATGTTTTCAAAAAAAAATTCGTCCGCACACAACCTTTCCTCTCAACAAGC
AAACGTGCACTGAATTTAAGTGTATACTTCGGTAAGCTTCGGCTATCGACGGGACCACCTTATGTTATTT
CATCATGGGCCAGACCCACGTAGTCCAGCGGCAGATCGGCGGCGGAGAAGTTAAGCGTCTCCAGGATGAC
CTTGCCCGAACTGGGGCACGTGGTGTTCGACGATGTGCAGCTAATTTCGCCCGGCTCCACGTCCGCCCAT
TGGTTAATCAGCAGACCCTCGTTGGCGTAACGGAACCATGAGAGGTACGACAACCATTTGAGGTATACTG
GCACCGAGCCCGAGTTCAAGAAGAAGGCGTTTTTCCATAGGCTCCGCCCCCCTGACGAGCATCACAAAAA
TCGACGCTCAAGTCAGAGGTGGCGAAACCCGACAGGACTATAAAGATACCAGGCGTTTCCCCCTGGAAGC
TCCCTCGTGCGCTCTCCTGTTCCGACCCTGCCGCTTACCGGATACCTGTCCGCCTTTCTCCCTTCGGGAA
GCGTGGCGCTTTCTCATAGCTCACGCTGTAGGTATCTCAGTTCGGTGTAGGTCGTTCGCTCCAAGCTGGG
CTGTGTGCACGAACCCCCCGTTCAGCCCGACCGCTGCGCCTTATCCGGTAACTATCGTCTTGAGTCCAAC
CCGGTAAGACACGACTTATCGCCACTGGCAGCAGCCACTGGTAACAGGATTAGCAGAGCGAGGTATGTAG
GCGGTGCTACAGAGTTCTTGAAGTGGTGGCCTAACTACGGCTACACTAGAAGAACAGTATTTGGTATCTG
CGCTCTGCTGAAGCCAGTTACCTTCGGAAAAAGAGTTGGTAGCTCTTGATCCGGCAAACAAACCACCGCT
GGTAGCGGTGGTTTTTTTGTTTGCAAGCAGCAGATTACGCGCAGAAAAAAAGGATCTCAAGAAGATCCTT
TGATCTTTTCTACGGGGTCTGACGCTCAGTGGAACGAAAACTCACGTTAAGGGATTTTGGTCATGAGATT
ATCAAAAAGGATCTTCACCTAGATCCTTTTAAATTAAAAATGAAGTTTTAAATCAATCTAAAGTATATAT
GAGTAAACTTGGTCTGACAGTTACCAATGCTTAATCAGTGAGGCACCTATCTCAGCGATCTGTCTATTTC
GTTCATCCATAGTTGCCTGACTCCCCGTCGTGTAGATAACTACGATACGGGAGGGCTTACCATCTGGCCC
CAGTGCTGCAATGATACCGCGAGACCCACGCTCACCGGCTCCAGATTTATCAGCAATAAACCAGCCAGCC
GGAAGGGCCGAGCGCAGAAGTGGTCCTGCAACTTTATCCGCCTCCATCCAGTCTATTAATTGTTGCCGGG
AAGCTAGAGTAAGTAGTTCGCCAGTTAATAGTTTGCGCAACGTTGTTGCCATTGCTACAGGCATCGTGGT
GTCACGCTCGTCGTTTGGTATGGCTTCATTCAGCTCCGGTTCCCAACGATCAAGGCGAGTTACATGATCC
CCCATGTTGTGCAAAAAAGCGGTTAGCTCCTTCGGTCCTCCGATCGTTGTCAGAAGTAAGTTGGCCGCAG
TGTTATCACTCATGGTTATGGCAGCACTGCATAATTCTCTTACTGTCATGCCATCCGTAAGATGCTTTTC
TGTGACTGGTGAGTACTCAACCAAGTCATTCTGAGAATAGTGTATGCGGCGACCGAGTTGCTCTTGCCCG
GCGTCAATACGGGATAATACCGCGCCACATAGCAGAACTTTAAAAGTGCTCATCATTGGAAAACGTTCTT
CGGGGCGAAAACTCTCAAGGATCTTACCGCTGTTGAGATCCAGTTCGATGTAACCCACTCGTGCACCCAA
CTGATCTTCAGCATCTTTTACTTTCACCAGCGTTTCTGGGTGAGCAAAAACAGGAAGGCAAAATGCCGCA
AAAAAGGGAATAAGGGCGACACGGAAATGTTGAATACTCATACTCTTCCTTTTTCAATATTATTGAAGCA
TTTATCAGGGTTATTGTCTCATGAGCG
Features (pLannotate 1.2.2; 14 found; start..end, strand, type, name):
    144..179     +  CDS            rop (fragment): Rop protein, which maintains plasmids at low copy number; rop
    281..329     +  misc_feature   bom (fragment): basis of mobility region from pBR322
    523..592     -  protein_bind   attB: attB site for the φC31 integrase (Groth et al., 2000) phage φC31 integrase
    612..634     +  misc_feature   bom (fragment): basis of mobility region from pBR322
    633..1136    -  gene           mini-white (fragment): white; This modified version of the white gene lacks part of the first intron.
   1136..1368    -  misc_feature   P element 3' end: P element 3' end
   1380..1752    +  CDS            NeoR/KanR (fragment): aminoglycoside phosphotransferase from Tn5; aph(3')-II (or nptII); confers resistance to neomycin, kanamycin, and G418 (Geneticin®)
   1766..2151    +  protein_bind   gypsy insulator: chromatin insulator from Drosophila Su(Hw), CP190, and Mod(mdg4)67.2
   2152..6271    +  gene           mini-white: white; This modified version of the white gene lacks part of the first intron.
   6282..6867    -  misc_feature   P element 5' end: No description available
   6868..7096    -  CDS            mini-white (fragment): Drosophila white gene eye color pigment; white; This is a modified version of the white gene lacking part of the first intron.
   7102..7690    -  rep_origin     ori: high-copy-number ColE1/pMB1/pBR322/pUC origin of replication
   7861..8721    -  CDS            AmpR: β-lactamase; bla; confers resistance to ampicillin, carbenicillin, and related antibiotics
   8722..49      -  promoter       AmpR promoter (across the origin): bla
